Addgene plasmid #76794: SCYL3 gRNA (BRDN0001145790)
Purpose: 3rd generation lentiviral gRNA plasmid targeting human SCYL3
Depositing lab: John Doench & David Root. Depositing organization: Broad Institute. Publication: Optimized sgRNA design to maximize activity and minimize off-target effects of CRISPR-Cas9. Doench JG, Fusi N, Sullender M, Hegde M, Vaimberg EW, Donovan KF, Smith I, Tothova Z, Wilen C, Orchard R, Virgin HW, Listgarten J, Root DE. Nat Biotechnol. 2016 Jan 18. doi: 10.1038/nbt.3437. PubMed 26780180.
Backbone
  Vector backbone: lentiGuide-Puro
  Backbone manufacturer: Zhang Lab (Addgene plasmid # 52963)
  Vector type: Mammalian Expression, Lentiviral, CRISPR
  Selectable markers: Puromycin
Growth in bacteria
  Bacterial resistance: Ampicillin, 100 μg/mL
  Growth temperature: 37°C
  Growth strain: DH5alpha
  Copy number: High Copy
Gene/Insert
  Gene/Insert name: SCYL3 (alt names: SCYL3; NM_020423.6)
  gRNA/shRNA sequence: TGAATCCCATTCCAAAATGT
  Species: H. sapiens (human)
  Entrez Gene: SCYL3 (a.k.a. PACE1, PACE-1, RP1-97P20.2)
  Promoter: hU6
  Cloning method: Unknown
  Sequencing primers: 5′ U6-F; 3′ pS2-R
Terms and licenses: Academic/Nonprofit Terms; Industry Terms: Not Available to Industry
Depositor comments: The gRNA was designed to target the following Genbank reference sequence(s): NM_020423.6,NM_181093.3. Note that this plasmid does NOT contain Cas9. It should be used in conjunction with lentiCas9-Blast (Addgene #52962) or otherwise with cell lines already expressing Cas9. Browse the full kinome gRNA library at http://www.addgene.org/pooled-library/broadgpp-human-kinome/ or visit http://www.broadinstitute.org/rnai/public/ for detailed protocols and information.
How to cite: SCYL3 gRNA (BRDN0001145790) was a gift from John Doench & David Root (Addgene plasmid # 76794 ; http://n2t.net/addgene:76794 ; RRID:Addgene_76794)
