[The description below was written by a language model from this plasmid's Addgene catalogue record and pLannotate feature annotations shown in this document.]
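Description:
SCYL3 gRNA (BRDN0001145790) is a third-generation lentiviral guide RNA plasmid built on the lentiGuide-Puro backbone and designed to direct Streptococcus pyogenes Cas9 to the human SCYL3 gene (also known as PACE1). In bacteria it is maintained as a high-copy plasmid through a ColE1/pUC-type origin and selected with ampicillin via the β-lactamase gene. The backbone also carries an f1 origin, an SV40 origin and SV40 polyadenylation signal, and remnants of lac and phage promoter elements from its cloning-vector ancestry.

The lentiviral transfer cassette begins with an RSV promoter fused to a truncated HIV-1 5' LTR, which makes genomic RNA production Tat-independent. This is followed by the Ψ packaging signal, a partial gag sequence, the Rev response element for nuclear export of the unspliced genome, and a cPPT/CTS. A self-inactivating ΔU3 3' LTR closes the cassette. Within it, a human U6 RNA polymerase III promoter drives the SCYL3-specific spacer joined to the SpCas9 guide scaffold. A separate EF-1α promoter, annotated as the core promoter with intron A, expresses puromycin N-acetyltransferase for selection of transduced mammalian cells, with a WPRE downstream to enhance transcript expression.

The plasmid does not encode Cas9, so it must be used with a separate Cas9 vector such as lentiCas9-Blast or in cells already expressing the nuclease. The guide was designed against two SCYL3 reference transcripts and belongs to a human kinome gRNA collection developed alongside work on optimized sgRNA design. Its typical use is gene disruption of SCYL3 in human cells.
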