Features (pLannotate 1.2.2; 29 found; start..end, strand, type, name):
     14..80      +  CDS            small t antigen (fragment): SV40 (simian virus 40) small t antigen
    106..317     +  promoter       EF-1α core promoter: core promoter for human elongation factor EF-1α
    318..1256    +  intron         EF-1α intron A: intron upstream of the start codon of human EF-1α
   1278..1877    +  CDS            PuroR (fragment): puromycin N-acetyltransferase; pac from Streptomyces; confers resistance to puromycin
   1893..2481    +  misc_feature   WPRE: woodchuck hepatitis virus posttranscriptional regulatory element
   2532..2551    +  misc_feature   cPPT/CTS (fragment): central polypurine tract and central termination sequence of HIV-1
   2553..2786    +  LTR            3' LTR (ΔU3): self-inactivating 3' long terminal repeat (LTR) from HIV-1
   2864..2985    +  polyA_signal   SV40 poly(A) signal: SV40 polyadenylation signal
   3025..3160    +  rep_origin     SV40 ori: SV40 origin of replication
   3181..3199    -  promoter       T7 promoter: promoter for bacteriophage T7 RNA polymerase
   3207..3362    +  CDS            lacZα (fragment): LacZα fragment of β-galactosidase; lacZ fragment
   3367..3795    +  rep_origin     f1 ori (sequence partly withheld): f1 bacteriophage origin of replication; arrow indicates direction of (+) strand synthesis
   3848..3952    +  promoter       AmpR promoter: bla
   3953..4813    +  CDS            AmpR: β-lactamase; bla; confers resistance to ampicillin, carbenicillin, and related antibiotics
   4984..5572    +  rep_origin     ori: high-copy-number ColE1/pMB1/pBR322/pUC origin of replication
   5755..5847    +  CDS            lacI (fragment): lac repressor; lacI; The lac repressor binds to the lac operator to inhibit transcription in E. coli. This inhibition can be relieved by adding lactose or isopropyl-β-D-thiogalactopyranoside (IPTG).
   5860..5881    +  protein_bind   CAP binding site: CAP binding activates transcription in the presence of cAMP. E. coli catabolite activator protein
   5896..5926    +  promoter       lac promoter: promoter for the E. coli lac operon
   5934..5950    +  protein_bind   lac operator: The lac repressor binds to the lac operator to inhibit transcription in E. coli. This inhibition can be relieved by adding lactose or isopropyl-β-D-thiogalactopyranoside (IPTG). lac repressor encoded by lacI
   5995..6013    +  promoter       T3 promoter: promoter for bacteriophage T3 RNA polymerase
   6041..6267    +  promoter       RSV promoter: Rous sarcoma virus enhancer/promoter
   6268..6448    +  LTR            5' LTR (truncated): truncated 5' long terminal repeat (LTR) from HIV-1
   6495..6620    +  misc_feature   HIV-1 Ψ: packaging signal of human immunodeficiency virus type 1
   6604..6967    +  CDS            HIV-1 gag (fragment): gag protein from human immunodeficiency virus 1; gag
   7113..7346    +  misc_feature   RRE: The Rev response element (RRE) of HIV-1 allows for Rev-dependent mRNA export from the nucleus to the cytoplasm.
   7723..7749    +  CDS            Rev (fragment): human immunodeficiency virus 1 (HIV-1) Rev protein; rev; enhances nuclear export of unspliced and incompletely spliced viral mRNAs
   7753..7993    +  promoter       U6 promoter: RNA polymerase III promoter for human U6 snRNA
   8023..8098    +  misc_RNA       gRNA scaffold: guide RNA scaffold for the Streptococcus pyogenes CRISPR/Cas9 system
   8154..8271    +  misc_feature   cPPT/CTS: central polypurine tract and central termination sequence of HIV-1
>Addgene plasmid #76794 | SCYL3 gRNA (BRDN0001145790) | addgene full sequence | sequence record 186520 | Addgene Assembled Sequence
CCCGGGTGCAAAGATGGATAAAGTTTTAAACAGAGAGGAATCTTTGCAGCTAATGGACCTTCTAGGTCTT
GAAAGGAGTGGGAATTGGCTCCGGTGCCCGTCAGTGGGCAGAGCGCACATCGCCCACAGTCCCCGAGAAG
TTGGGGGGAGGGGTCGGCAATTGATCCGGTGCCTAGAGAAGGTGGCGCGGGGTAAACTGGGAAAGTGATG
TCGTGTACTGGCTCCGCCTTTTTCCCGAGGGTGGGGGAGAACCGTATATAAGTGCAGTAGTCGCCGTGAA
CGTTCTTTTTCGCAACGGGTTTGCCGCCAGAACACAGGTAAGTGCCGTGTGTGGTTCCCGCGGGCCTGGC
CTCTTTACGGGTTATGGCCCTTGCGTGCCTTGAATTACTTCCACCTGGCTGCAGTACGTGATTCTTGATC
CCGAGCTTCGGGTTGGAAGTGGGTGGGAGAGTTCGAGGCCTTGCGCTTAAGGAGCCCCTTCGCCTCGTGC
TTGAGTTGAGGCCTGGCCTGGGCGCTGGGGCCGCCGCGTGCGAATCTGGTGGCACCTTCGCGCCTGTCTC
GCTGCTTTCGATAAGTCTCTAGCCATTTAAAATTTTTGATGACCTGCTGCGACGCTTTTTTTCTGGCAAG
ATAGTCTTGTAAATGCGGGCCAAGATCTGCACACTGGTATTTCGGTTTTTGGGGCCGCGGGCGGCGACGG
GGCCCGTGCGTCCCAGCGCACATGTTCGGCGAGGCGGGGCCTGCGAGCGCGGCCACCGAGAATCGGACGG
GGGTAGTCTCAAGCTGGCCGGCCTGCTCTGGTGCCTGGCCTCGCGCCGCCGTGTATCGCCCCGCCCTGGG
CGGCAAGGCTGGCCCGGTCGGCACCAGTTGCGTGAGCGGAAAGATGGCCGCTTCCCGGCCCTGCTGCAGG
GAGCTCAAAATGGAGGACGCGGCGCTCGGGAGAGCGGGCGGGTGAGTCACCCACACAAAGGAAAAGGGCC
TTTCCGTCCTCAGCCGTCGCTTCATGTGACTCCACGGAGTACCGGGCGCCGTCCAGGCACCTCGATTAGT
TCTCGAGCTTTTGGAGTACGTCGTCTTTAGGTTGGGGGGAGGGGTTTTATGCGATGGAGTTTCCCCACAC
TGAGTGGGTGGAGACTGAAGTTAGGCCAGCTTGGCACTTGATGTAATTCTCCTTGGAATTTGCCCTTTTT
GAGTTTGGATCTTGGTTCATTCTCAAGCCTCAGACAGTGGTTCAAAGTTTTTTTCTTCCATTTCAGGTGT
CGTGACGTACGGCCACCATGACCGAGTACAAGCCCACGGTGCGCCTCGCCACCCGCGACGACGTCCCCAG
GGCCGTACGCACCCTCGCCGCCGCGTTCGCCGACTACCCCGCCACGCGCCACACCGTCGATCCGGACCGC
CACATCGAGCGGGTCACCGAGCTGCAAGAACTCTTCCTCACGCGCGTCGGGCTCGACATCGGCAAGGTGT
GGGTCGCGGACGACGGCGCCGCCGTGGCGGTCTGGACCACGCCGGAGAGCGTCGAAGCGGGGGCGGTGTT
CGCCGAGATCGGCCCGCGCATGGCCGAGTTGAGCGGTTCCCGGCTGGCCGCGCAGCAACAGATGGAAGGC
CTCCTGGCGCCGCACCGGCCCAAGGAGCCCGCGTGGTTCCTGGCCACCGTCGGAGTCTCGCCCGACCACC
AGGGCAAGGGTCTGGGCAGCGCCGTCGTGCTCCCCGGAGTGGAGGCGGCCGAGCGCGCCGGGGTGCCCGC
CTTCCTGGAGACCTCCGCGCCCCGCAACCTCCCCTTCTACGAGCGGCTCGGCTTCACCGTCACCGCCGAC
GTCGAGGTGCCCGAAGGACCGCGCACCTGGTGCATGACCCGCAAGCCCGGTGCCTGAACGCGTTAAGTCG
ACAATCAACCTCTGGATTACAAAATTTGTGAAAGATTGACTGGTATTCTTAACTATGTTGCTCCTTTTAC
GCTATGTGGATACGCTGCTTTAATGCCTTTGTATCATGCTATTGCTTCCCGTATGGCTTTCATTTTCTCC
TCCTTGTATAAATCCTGGTTGCTGTCTCTTTATGAGGAGTTGTGGCCCGTTGTCAGGCAACGTGGCGTGG
TGTGCACTGTGTTTGCTGACGCAACCCCCACTGGTTGGGGCATTGCCACCACCTGTCAGCTCCTTTCCGG
GACTTTCGCTTTCCCCCTCCCTATTGCCACGGCGGAACTCATCGCCGCCTGCCTTGCCCGCTGCTGGACA
GGGGCTCGGCTGTTGGGCACTGACAATTCCGTGGTGTTGTCGGGGAAATCATCGTCCTTTCCTTGGCTGC
TCGCCTGTGTTGCCACCTGGATTCTGCGCGGGACGTCCTTCTGCTACGTCCCTTCGGCCCTCAATCCAGC
GGACCTTCCTTCCCGCGGCCTGCTGCCGGCTCTGCGGCCTCTTCCGCGTCTTCGCCTTCGCCCTCAGACG
AGTCGGATCTCCCTTTGGGCCGCCTCCCCGCGTCGACTTTAAGACCAATGACTTACAAGGCAGCTGTAGA
TCTTAGCCACTTTTTAAAAGAAAAGGGGGGACTGGAAGGGCTAATTCACTCCCAACGAAGACAAGATCTG
CTTTTTGCTTGTACTGGGTCTCTCTGGTTAGACCAGATCTGAGCCTGGGAGCTCTCTGGCTAACTAGGGA
ACCCACTGCTTAAGCCTCAATAAAGCTTGCCTTGAGTGCTTCAAGTAGTGTGTGCCCGTCTGTTGTGTGA
CTCTGGTAACTAGAGATCCCTCAGACCCTTTTAGTCAGTGTGGAAAATCTCTAGCAGTACGTATAGTAGT
TCATGTCATCTTATTATTCAGTATTTATAACTTGCAAAGAAATGAATATCAGAGAGTGAGAGGAACTTGT
TTATTGCAGCTTATAATGGTTACAAATAAAGCAATAGCATCACAAATTTCACAAATAAAGCATTTTTTTC
ACTGCATTCTAGTTGTGGTTTGTCCAAACTCATCAATGTATCTTATCATGTCTGGCTCTAGCTATCCCGC
CCCTAACTCCGCCCATCCCGCCCCTAACTCCGCCCAGTTCCGCCCATTCTCCGCCCCATGGCTGACTAAT
TTTTTTTATTTATGCAGAGGCCGAGGCCGCCTCGGCCTCTGAGCTATTCCAGAAGTAGTGAGGAGGCTTT
TTTGGAGGCCTAGGGACGTACCCAATTCGCCCTATAGTGAGTCGTATTACGCGCGCTCACTGGCCGTCGT
TTTACAACGTCGTGACTGGGAAAACCCTGGCGTTACCCAACTTAATCGCCTTGCAGCACATCCCCCTTTC
GCCAGCTGGCGTAATAGCGAAGAGGCCCGCACCGATCGCCCTTCCCAACAGTTGCGCAGCCTGAATGGCG
AATGGG
[124 nt withheld, positions 3367-3490]
C
[91 nt withheld, positions 3492-3582]
A
[49 nt withheld, positions 3584-3632]
CCTTTGACGTTGGAGTCCACGTTCTTT
[37 nt withheld, positions 3660-3696]
ACCCTATCTCGGTCTATTCTTTTGATTTATAAGGGATTTTGCCGATTTCGGCCTATTGGTTAAAAAATGA
GCTGATTTAACAAAAATTTAACGCGAATTTTAACAAAATATTAACGCTTACAATTTAGGTGGCACTTTTC
GGGGAAATGTGCGCGGAACCCCTATTTGTTTATTTTTCTAAATACATTCAAATATGTATCCGCTCATGAG
ACAATAACCCTGATAAATGCTTCAATAATATTGAAAAAGGAAGAGTATGAGTATTCAACATTTCCGTGTC
GCCCTTATTCCCTTTTTTGCGGCATTTTGCCTTCCTGTTTTTGCTCACCCAGAAACGCTGGTGAAAGTAA
AAGATGCTGAAGATCAGTTGGGTGCACGAGTGGGTTACATCGAACTGGATCTCAACAGCGGTAAGATCCT
TGAGAGTTTTCGCCCCGAAGAACGTTTTCCAATGATGAGCACTTTTAAAGTTCTGCTATGTGGCGCGGTA
TTATCCCGTATTGACGCCGGGCAAGAGCAACTCGGTCGCCGCATACACTATTCTCAGAATGACTTGGTTG
AGTACTCACCAGTCACAGAAAAGCATCTTACGGATGGCATGACAGTAAGAGAATTATGCAGTGCTGCCAT
AACCATGAGTGATAACACTGCGGCCAACTTACTTCTGACAACGATCGGAGGACCGAAGGAGCTAACCGCT
TTTTTGCACAACATGGGGGATCATGTAACTCGCCTTGATCGTTGGGAACCGGAGCTGAATGAAGCCATAC
CAAACGACGAGCGTGACACCACGATGCCTGTAGCAATGGCAACAACGTTGCGCAAACTATTAACTGGCGA
ACTACTTACTCTAGCTTCCCGGCAACAATTAATAGACTGGATGGAGGCGGATAAAGTTGCAGGACCACTT
CTGCGCTCGGCCCTTCCGGCTGGCTGGTTTATTGCTGATAAATCTGGAGCCGGTGAGCGTGGGTCTCGCG
GTATCATTGCAGCACTGGGGCCAGATGGTAAGCCCTCCCGTATCGTAGTTATCTACACGACGGGGAGTCA
GGCAACTATGGATGAACGAAATAGACAGATCGCTGAGATAGGTGCCTCACTGATTAAGCATTGGTAACTG
TCAGACCAAGTTTACTCATATATACTTTAGATTGATTTAAAACTTCATTTTTAATTTAAAAGGATCTAGG
TGAAGATCCTTTTTGATAATCTCATGACCAAAATCCCTTAACGTGAGTTTTCGTTCCACTGAGCGTCAGA
CCCCGTAGAAAAGATCAAAGGATCTTCTTGAGATCCTTTTTTTCTGCGCGTAATCTGCTGCTTGCAAACA
AAAAAACCACCGCTACCAGCGGTGGTTTGTTTGCCGGATCAAGAGCTACCAACTCTTTTTCCGAAGGTAA
CTGGCTTCAGCAGAGCGCAGATACCAAATACTGTTCTTCTAGTGTAGCCGTAGTTAGGCCACCACTTCAA
GAACTCTGTAGCACCGCCTACATACCTCGCTCTGCTAATCCTGTTACCAGTGGCTGCTGCCAGTGGCGAT
AAGTCGTGTCTTACCGGGTTGGACTCAAGACGATAGTTACCGGATAAGGCGCAGCGGTCGGGCTGAACGG
GGGGTTCGTGCACACAGCCCAGCTTGGAGCGAACGACCTACACCGAACTGAGATACCTACAGCGTGAGCT
ATGAGAAAGCGCCACGCTTCCCGAAGGGAGAAAGGCGGACAGGTATCCGGTAAGCGGCAGGGTCGGAACA
GGAGAGCGCACGAGGGAGCTTCCAGGGGGAAACGCCTGGTATCTTTATAGTCCTGTCGGGTTTCGCCACC
TCTGACTTGAGCGTCGATTTTTGTGATGCTCGTCAGGGGGGCGGAGCCTATGGAAAAACGCCAGCAACGC
GGCCTTTTTACGGTTCCTGGCCTTTTGCTGGCCTTTTGCTCACATGTTCTTTCCTGCGTTATCCCCTGAT
TCTGTGGATAACCGTATTACCGCCTTTGAGTGAGCTGATACCGCTCGCCGCAGCCGAACGACCGAGCGCA
GCGAGTCAGTGAGCGAGGAAGCGGAAGAGCGCCCAATACGCAAACCGCCTCTCCCCGCGCGTTGGCCGAT
TCATTAATGCAGCTGGCACGACAGGTTTCCCGACTGGAAAGCGGGCAGTGAGCGCAACGCAATTAATGTG
AGTTAGCTCACTCATTAGGCACCCCAGGCTTTACACTTTATGCTTCCGGCTCGTATGTTGTGTGGAATTG
TGAGCGGATAACAATTTCACACAGGAAACAGCTATGACCATGATTACGCCAAGCGCGCAATTAACCCTCA
CTAAAGGGAACAAAAGCTGGAGCTGCAAGCTTAATGTAGTCTTATGCAATACTCTTGTAGTCTTGCAACA
TGGTAACGATGAGTTAGCAACATGCCTTACAAGGAGAGAAAAAGCACCGTGCATGCCGATTGGTGGAAGT
AAGGTGGTACGATCGTGCCTTATTAGGAAGGCAACAGACGGGTCTGACATGGATTGGACGAACCACTGAA
TTGCCGCATTGCAGAGATATTGTATTTAAGTGCCTAGCTCGATACATAAACGGGTCTCTCTGGTTAGACC
AGATCTGAGCCTGGGAGCTCTCTGGCTAACTAGGGAACCCACTGCTTAAGCCTCAATAAAGCTTGCCTTG
AGTGCTTCAAGTAGTGTGTGCCCGTCTGTTGTGTGACTCTGGTAACTAGAGATCCCTCAGACCCTTTTAG
TCAGTGTGGAAAATCTCTAGCAGTGGCGCCCGAACAGGGACTTGAAAGCGAAAGGGAAACCAGAGGAGCT
CTCTCGACGCAGGACTCGGCTTGCTGAAGCGCGCACGGCAAGAGGCGAGGGGCGGCGACTGGTGAGTACG
CCAAAAATTTTGACTAGCGGAGGCTAGAAGGAGAGAGATGGGTGCGAGAGCGTCAGTATTAAGCGGGGGA
GAATTAGATCGCGATGGGAAAAAATTCGGTTAAGGCCAGGGGGAAAGAAAAAATATAAATTAAAACATAT
AGTATGGGCAAGCAGGGAGCTAGAACGATTCGCAGTTAATCCTGGCCTGTTAGAAACATCAGAAGGCTGT
AGACAAATACTGGGACAGCTACAACCATCCCTTCAGACAGGATCAGAAGAACTTAGATCATTATATAATA
CAGTAGCAACCCTCTATTGTGTGCATCAAAGGATAGAGATAAAAGACACCAAGGAAGCTTTAGACAAGAT
AGAGGAAGAGCAAAACAAAAGTAAGACCACCGCACAGCAAGCGGCCGCTGATCTTCAGACCTGGAGGAGG
AGATATGAGGGACAATTGGAGAAGTGAATTATATAAATATAAAGTAGTAAAAATTGAACCATTAGGAGTA
GCACCCACCAAGGCAAAGAGAAGAGTGGTGCAGAGAGAAAAAAGAGCAGTGGGAATAGGAGCTTTGTTCC
TTGGGTTCTTGGGAGCAGCAGGAAGCACTATGGGCGCAGCGTCAATGACGCTGACGGTACAGGCCAGACA
ATTATTGTCTGGTATAGTGCAGCAGCAGAACAATTTGCTGAGGGCTATTGAGGCGCAACAGCATCTGTTG
CAACTCACAGTCTGGGGCATCAAGCAGCTCCAGGCAAGAATCCTGGCTGTGGAAAGATACCTAAAGGATC
AACAGCTCCTGGGGATTTGGGGTTGCTCTGGAAAACTCATTTGCACCACTGCTGTGCCTTGGAATGCTAG
TTGGAGTAATAAATCTCTGGAACAGATTTGGAATCACACGACCTGGATGGAGTGGGACAGAGAAATTAAC
AATTACACAAGCTTAATACACTCCTTAATTGAAGAATCGCAAAACCAGCAAGAAAAGAATGAACAAGAAT
TATTGGAATTAGATAAATGGGCAAGTTTGTGGAATTGGTTTAACATAACAAATTGGCTGTGGTATATAAA
ATTATTCATAATGATAGTAGGAGGCTTGGTAGGTTTAAGAATAGTTTTTGCTGTACTTTCTATAGTGAAT
AGAGTTAGGCAGGGATATTCACCATTATCGTTTCAGACCCACCTCCCAACCCCGAGGGGACCCAGAGAGG
GCCTATTTCCCATGATTCCTTCATATTTGCATATACGATACAAGGCTGTTAGAGAGATAATTAGAATTAA
TTTGACTGTAAACACAAAGATATTAGTACAAAATACGTGACGTAGAAAGTAATAATTTCTTGGGTAGTTT
GCAGTTTTAAAATTATGTTTTAAAATGGACTATCATATGCTTACCGTAACTTGAAAGTATTTCGATTTCT
TGGCTTTATATATCTTGTGGAAAGGACGAAACACCGTGAATCCCATTCCAAAATGTGTTTTAGAGCTAGA
AATAGCAAGTTAAAATAAGGCTAGTCCGTTATCAACTTGAAAAAGTGGCACCGAGTCGGTGCTTTTTTAA
GCTTGGCGTAACTAGATCTTGAGACAAATGGCAGTATTCATCCACAATTTTAAAAGAAAAGGGGGGATTG
GGGGGTACAGTGCAGGGGAAAGAATAGTAGACATAATAGCAACAGACATACAAACTAAAGAATTACAAAA
ACAAATTACAAAAATTCAAAATTTTCGGGTTTATTACAGGGACAGCAGAGATCCACTTTGGCGCCGGCTC
GAGGGGG
