>Addgene plasmid #76794 | SCYL3 gRNA (BRDN0001145790) | depositor partial sequence | sequence record 144254 | Target Sequence
TGAATCCCATTCCAAAATGT
