>Addgene plasmid #76794 | SCYL3 gRNA (BRDN0001145790) | addgene partial sequence | sequence record 186519 | hU6-F
GTAGAAAGTAATAATTTCTTGGGTAGTTTGCAGTTTTAAAATTATGTTTTAAAATGGACTATCATATGCT
TACCGTAACTTGAAAGTATTTCGATTTCTTGGCTTTATATATCTTGTGGAAAGGACGAAACACCGTGAAT
CCCATTCCAAAATGTGTTTTAGAGCTAGAAATAGCAAGTTAAAATAAGGCTAGTCCGTTATCAACTTGAA
AAAGTGGCACCGAGTCGGTGCTTTTTTAAGCTTGGCGTAACTAGATCTTGAGACAAATGGCAGTATTCAT
CCACAATTTTAAAAGAAAAGGGGGGATTGGGGGGTACAGTGCAGGGGAAAGAATAGTAGACATAATAGCA
ACAGACATACAAACTAAAGAATTACAAAAACAAATTACAAAAATTCAAAATTTTCGGGTTTATTACAGGG
ACAGCAGAGATCCACTTTGGCGCCGGCTCGAGGGGGCCCGGGTGCAAAGATGGATAAAGTTTTAAACAGA
GAGGAATCTTTGCAGCTAATGGACCTTCTAGGTCTTGAAAGGAGTGGGAATTGGCTCCGGTGCCCGTCAG
TGGGCAGAGC
